>Addgene plasmid #102626 | pCDH-Flag-c-Myc | addgene full sequence | sequence record 260486 | Addgene NGS Result
GTGGAGAGAGAGACAGAGACAGATCCATTCGATTAGTGAACGGATCTCGACGGTATCGGTTAACTTTTAA
AAGAAAAGGGGGGATTGGGGGGTACAGTGCAGGGGAAAGAATAGTAGACATAATAGCAACAGACATACAA
ACTAAAGAATTACAAAAACAAATTACAAAATTCAAAATTTTATCGATACTAGTATTATGCCCAGTACATG
ACCTTATGGGACTTTCCTACTTGGCAGTACATCTACGTATTAGTCATCGCTATTACCATGGTGATGCGGT
TTTGGCAGTACATCAATGGGCGTGGATAGCGGTTTGACTCACGGGGATTTCCAAGTCTCCACCCCATTGA
CGTCAATGGGAGTTTGTTTTGGCACCAAAATCAACGGGACTTTCCAAAATGTCGTAACAACTCCGCCCCA
TTGACGCAAATGGGCGGTAGGCGTGTACGGTGGGAGGTTTATATAAGCAGAGCTCGTTTAGTGAACCGTC
AGATCGCCTGGAGACGCCATCCACGCTGTTTTGACCTCCATAGAAGATTCTAGAGCTAGCGAATTCATGG
ATTACAAGGATGACGACGATAAGGGAATGCCCCTCAACGTTAGCTTCACCAACAGGAACTATGACCTCGA
CTACGACTCGGTGCAGCCGTATTTCTACTGCGACGAGGAGGAGAACTTCTACCAGCAGCAGCAGCAGAGC
GAGCTGCAGCCCCCGGCGCCCAGCGAGGATATCTGGAAGAAATTCGAGCTGCTGCCCACCCCGCCCCTGT
CCCCTAGCCGCCGCTCCGGGCTCTGCTCGCCCTCCTACGTTGCGGTCACACCCTTCTCCCTTCGGGGAGA
CAACGACGGCGGTGGCGGGAGCTTCTCCACGGCCGACCAGCTGGAGATGGTGACCGAGCTGCTGGGAGGA
GACATGGTGAACCAGAGTTTCATCTGCGACCCGGACGACGAGACCTTCATCAAAAACATCATCATCCAGG
ACTGTATGTGGAGCGGCTTCTCGGCCGCCGCCAAGCTCGTCTCAGAGAAGCTGGCCTCCTACCAGGCTGC
GCGCAAAGACAGCGGCAGCCCGAACCCCGCCCGCGGCCACAGCGTCTGCTCCACCTCCAGCTTGTACCTG
CAGGATCTGAGCGCCGCCGCCTCAGAGTGCATCGACCCCTCGGTGGTCTTCCCCTACCCTCTCAACGACA
GCAGCTCGCCCAAGTCCTGCGCCTCGCAAGACTCCAGCGCCTTCTCTCCGTCCTCGGATTCTCTGCTCTC
CTCGACGGAGTCCTCCCCGCAGGGCAGCCCCGAGCCCCTGGTGCTCCATGAGGAGACACCGCCCACCACC
AGCAGCGACTCTGAGGAGGAACAAGAAGATGAGGAAGAAATCGATGTTGTTTCTGTGGAAAAGAGGCAGG
CTCCTGGCAAAAGGTCAGAGTCTGGATCACCTTCTGCTGGAGGCCACAGCAAACCTCCTCACAGCCCACT
GGTCCTCAAGAGGTGCCACGTCTCCACACATCAGCACAACTACGCAGCGCCTCCCTCCACTCGGAAGGAC
TATCCTGCTGCCAAGAGGGTCAAGTTGGACAGTGTCAGAGTCCTGAGACAGATCAGCAACAACCGAAAAT
GCACCAGCCCCAGGTCCTCGGACACCGAGGAGAATGTCAAGAGGCGAACACACAACGTCTTGGAGCGCCA
GAGGAGGAACGAGCTAAAACGGAGCTTTTTTGCCCTGCGTGACCAGATCCCGGAGTTGGAAAACAATGAA
AAGGCCCCCAAGGTAGTTATCCTTAAAAAAGCCACAGCATACATCCTGTCCGTCCAAGCAGAGGAGCAAA
AGCTCATTTCTGAAGAGGACTTGTTGCGGAAACGACGAGAACAGTTGAAACACAAACTTGAACAGCTACG
GAACTCTTGTGCGTAACTCGAGGATTACAAGGATGACGACGATAAGTAGGGATCCGCGGCCGCGAAGGAT
CTGCGATCGCTCCGGTGCCCGTCAGTGGGCAGAGCGCACATCGCCCACAGTCCCCGAGAAGTTGGGGGGA
GGGGTCGGCAATTGAACGGGTGCCTAGAGAAGGTGGCGCGGGGTAAACTGGGAAAGTGATGTCGTGTACT
GGCTCCGCCTTTTTCCCGAGGGTGGGGGAGAACCGTATATAAGTGCAGTAGTCGCCGTGAACGTTCTTTT
TCGCAACGGGTTTGCCGCCAGAACACAGCTGAAGCTTCGAGGGGCTCGCATCTCTCCTTCACGCGCCCGC
CGCCCTACCTGAGGCCGCCATCCACGCCGGTTGAGTCGCGTTCTGCCGCCTCCCGCCTGTGGTGCCTCCT
GAACTGCGTCCGCCGTCTAGGTAAGTTTAAAGCTCAGGTCGAGACCGGGCCTTTGTCCGGCGCTCCCTTG
GAGCCTACCTAGACTCAGCCGGCTCTCCACGCTTTGCCTGACCCTGCTTGCTCAACTCTACGTCTTTGTT
TCGTTTTCTGTTCTGCGCCGTTACAGATCCAAGCTGTGACCGGCGCCTACGCTAGATGACCGAGTACAAG
CCCACGGTGCGCCTCGCCACCCGCGACGACGTCCCCAGGGCCGTACGCACCCTCGCCGCCGCGTTCGCCG
ACTACCCCGCCACGCGCCACACCGTCGATCCGGACCGCCACATCGAGCGGGTCACCGAGCTGCAAGAACT
CTTCCTCACGCGCGTCGGGCTCGACATCGGCAAGGTGTGGGTCGCGGACGACGGCGCCGCGGTGGCGGTC
TGGACCACGCCGGAGAGCGTCGAAGCGGGGGCGGTGTTCGCCGAGATCGGCCCGCGCATGGCCGAGTTGA
GCGGTTCCCGGCTGGCCGCGCAGCAACAGATGGAAGGCCTCCTGGCGCCGCACCGGCCCAAGGAGCCCGC
GTGGTTCCTGGCCACCGTCGGCGTCTCGCCCGACCACCAGGGCAAGGGTCTGGGCAGCGCCGTCGTGCTC
CCCGGAGTGGAGGCGGCCGAGCGCGCCGGGGTGCCCGCCTTCCTGGAGACCTCCGCGCCCCGCAACCTCC
CCTTCTACGAGCGGCTCGGCTTCACCGTCACCGCCGACGTCGAGGTGCCCGAAGGACCGCGCACCTGGTG
CATGACCCGCAAGCCCGGTGCCTGAGTCGACAATCAACCTCTGGATTACAAAATTTGTGAAAGATTGACT
GGTATTCTTAACTATGTTGCTCCTTTTACGCTATGTGGATACGCTGCTTTAATGCCTTTGTATCATGCTA
TTGCTTCCCGTATGGCTTTCATTTTCTCCTCCTTGTATAAATCCTGGTTGCTGTCTCTTTATGAGGAGTT
GTGGCCCGTTGTCAGGCAACGTGGCGTGGTGTGCACTGTGTTTGCTGACGCAACCCCCACTGGTTGGGGC
ATTGCCACCACCTGTCAGCTCCTTTCCGGGACTTTCGCTTTCCCCCTCCCTATTGCCACGGCGGAACTCA
TCGCCGCCTGCCTTGCCCGCTGCTGGACAGGGGCTCGGCTGTTGGGCACTGACAATTCCGTGGTGTTGTC
GGGGAAATCATCGTCCTTTCCTTGGCTGCTCGCCTGTGTTGCCACCTGGATTCTGCGCGGGACGTCCTTC
TGCTACGTCCCTTCGGCCCTCAATCCAGCGGACCTTCCTTCCCGCGGCCTGCTGCCGGCTCTGCGGCCTC
TTCCGCGTCTTCGCCTTCGCCCTCAGACGAGTCGGATCTCCCTTTGGGCCGCCTCCCCGCCTGGTACCTT
TAAGACCAATGACTTACAAGGCAGCTGTAGATCTTAGCCACTTTTTAAAAGAAAAGGGGGGACTGGAAGG
GCTAATTCACTCCCAACGAAGATAAGATCTGCTTTTTGCTTGTACTGGGTCTCTCTGGTTAGACCAGATC
TGAGCCTGGGAGCTCTCTGGCTAACTAGGGAACCCACTGCTTAAGCCTCAATAAAGCTTGCCTTGAGTGC
TTCAAGTAGTGTGTGCCCGTCTGTTGTGTGACTCTGGTAACTAGAGATCCCTCAGACCCTTTTAGTCAGT
GTGGAAAATCTCTAGCAGTAGTAGTTCATGTCATCTTATTATTCAGTATTTATAACTTGCAAAGAAATGA
ATATCAGAGAGTGAGAGGAACTTGTTTATTGCAGCTTATAATGGTTACAAATAAAGCAATAGCATCACAA
ATTTCACAAATAAAGCATTTTTTTCACTGCATTCTAGTTGTGGTTTGTCCAAACTCATCAATGTATCTTA
TCATGTCTGGCTCTAGCTATCCCGCCCCTAACTCCGCCCATCCCGCCCCTAACTCCGCCCAGTTCCGCCC
ATTCTCCGCCCCATGGCTGACTAATTTTTTTTATTTATGCAGAGGCCGAGGCCGCCTCGGCCTCTGAGCT
ATTCCAGAAGTAGTGAGGAGGCTTTTTTGGAGGCCTAGACTTTTGCAGAGACCAAATTCGTAATCATGTC
ATAGCTGTTTCCTGTGTGAAATTGTTATCCGCTCACAATTCCACACAACATACGAGCCGGAAGCATAAAG
TGTAAAGCCTGGGGTGCCTAATGAGTGAGCTAACTCACATTAATTGCGTTGCGCTCACTGCCCGCTTTCC
AGTCGGGAAACCTGTCGTGCCAGCTGCATTAATGAATCGGCCAACGCGCGGGGAGAGGCGGTTTGCGTAT
TGGGCGCTCTTCCGCTTCCTCGCTCACTGACTCGCTGCGCTCGGTCGTTCGGCTGCGGCGAGCGGTATCA
GCTCACTCAAAGGCGGTAATACGGTTATCCACAGAATCAGGGGATAACGCAGGAAAGAACATGTGAGCAA
AAGGCCAGCAAAAGGCCAGGAACCGTAAAAAGGCCGCGTTGCTGGCGTTTTTCCATAGGCTCCGCCCCCC
TGACGAGCATCACAAAAATCGACGCTCAAGTCAGAGGTGGCGAAACCCGACAGGACTATAAAGATACCAG
GCGTTTCCCCCTGGAAGCTCCCTCGTGCGCTCTCCTGTTCCGACCCTGCCGCTTACCGGATACCTGTCCG
CCTTTCTCCCTTCGGGAAGCGTGGCGCTTTCTCATAGCTCACGCTGTAGGTATCTCAGTTCGGTGTAGGT
CGTTCGCTCCAAGCTGGGCTGTGTGCACGAACCCCCCGTTCAGCCCGACCGCTGCGCCTTATCCGGTAAC
TATCGTCTTGAGTCCAACCCGGTAAGACACGACTTATCGCCACTGGCAGCAGCCACTGGTAACAGGATTA
GCAGAGCGAGGTATGTAGGCGGTGCTACAGAGTTCTTGAAGTGGTGGCCTAACTACGGCTACACTAGAAG
AACAGTATTTGGTATCTGCGCTCTGCTGAAGCCAGTTACCTTCGGAAAAAGAGTTGGTAGCTCTTGATCC
GGCAAACAAACCACCGCTGGTAGCGGTGGTTTTTTTGTTTGCAAGCAGCAGATTACGCGCAGAAAAAAAG
GATCTCAAGAAGATCCTTTGATCTTTTCTACGGGGTCTGACGCTCAGTGGAACGAAAACTCACGTTAAGG
GATTTTGGTCATGAGATTATCAAAAAGGATCTTCACCTAGATCCTTTTAAATTAAAAATGAAGTTTTAAA
TCAATCTAAAGTATATATGAGTAAACTTGGTCTGACAGTTACCAATGCTTAATCAGTGAGGCACCTATCT
CAGCGATCTGTCTATTTCGTTCATCCATAGTTGCCTGACTCCCCGTCGTGTAGATAACTACGATACGGGA
GGGCTTACCATCTGGCCCCAGTGCTGCAATGATACCGCGAGACCCACGCTCACCGGCTCCAGATTTATCA
GCAATAAACCAGCCAGCCGGAAGGGCCGAGCGCAGAAGTGGTCCTGCAACTTTATCCGCCTCCATCCAGT
CTATTAATTGTTGCCGGGAAGCTAGAGTAAGTAGTTCGCCAGTTAATAGTTTGCGCAACGTTGTTGCCAT
TGCTACAGGCATCGTGGTGTCACGCTCGTCGTTTGGTATGGCTTCATTCAGCTCCGGTTCCCAACGATCA
AGGCGAGTTACATGATCCCCCATGTTGTGCAAAAAAGCGGTTAGCTCCTTCGGTCCTCCGATCGTTGTCA
GAAGTAAGTTGGCCGCAGTGTTATCACTCATGGTTATGGCAGCACTGCATAATTCTCTTACTGTCATGCC
ATCCGTAAGATGCTTTTCTGTGACTGGTGAGTACTCAACCAAGTCATTCTGAGAATAGTGTATGCGGCGA
CCGAGTTGCTCTTGCCCGGCGTCAATACGGGATAATACCGCGCCACATAGCAGAACTTTAAAAGTGCTCA
TCATTGGAAAACGTTCTTCGGGGCGAAAACTCTCAAGGATCTTACCGCTGTTGAGATCCAGTTCGATGTA
ACCCACTCGTGCACCCAACTGATCTTCAGCATCTTTTACTTTCACCAGCGTTTCTGGGTGAGCAAAAACA
GGAAGGCAAAATGCCGCAAAAAAGGGAATAAGGGCGACACGGAAATGTTGAATACTCATACTCTTCCTTT
TTCAATATTATTGAAGCATTTATCAGGGTTATTGTCTCATGAGCGGATACATATTTGAATGTATTTAGAA
AAATAAACAAATAGGGGTTCCGCGCACATTTCCCCGAAAAGTGCCACCTGACGTCTAAGAAACCATTATT
ATCATGACATTAACCTATAAAAATAGGCGTATCACGAGGCCCTTTCGTCTCGCGCGTTTCGGTGATGACG
GTGAAAACCTCTGACACATGCAGCTCCCGGAGACGGTCACAGCTTGTCTGTAAGCGGATGCCGGGAGCAG
ACAAGCCCGTCAGGGCGCGTCAGCGGGTGTTGGCGGGTGTCGGGGCTGGCTTAACTATGCGGCATCAGAG
CAGATTGTACTGAGAGTGCACCATATGCGGTGTGAAATACCGCACAGATGCGTAAGGAGAAAATACCGCA
TCAGGCGCCATTCGCCATTCAGGCTGCGCAACTGTTGGGAAGGGCGATCGGTGCGGGCCTCTTCGCTATT
ACGCCAGCTGGCGAAAGGGGGATGTGCTGCAAGGCGATTAAGTTGGGTAACGCCAGGGTTTTCCCAGTCA
CGACGTTGTAAAACGACGGCCAGTGCCAAGCTGACGCGTGTAGTCTTATGCAATACTCTTGTAGTCTTGC
AACATGGTAACGATGAGTTAGCAACATGCCTTACAAGGAGAGAAAAAGCACCGTGCATGCCGATTGGTGG
AAGTAAGGTGGTACGATCGTGCCTTATTAGGAAGGCAACAGACGGGTCTGACATGGATTGGACGAACCAC
TGAATTGCCGCATTGCAGAGATATTGTATTTAAGTGCCTAGCTCGATACATAAACGGGTCTCTCTGGTTA
GACCAGATCTGAGCCTGGGAGCTCTCTGGCTAACTAGGGAACCCACTGCTTAAGCCTCAATAAAGCTTGC
CTTGAGTGCTTCAAGTAGTGTGTGCCCGTCTGTTGTGTGACTCTGGTAACTAGAGATCCCTCAGACCCTT
TTAGTCAGTGTGGAAAATCTCTAGCAGTGGCGCCCGAACAGGGACTTGAAAGCGAAAGGGAAACCAGAGG
AGCTCTCTCGACGCAGGACTCGGCTTGCTGAAGCGCGCACGGCAAGAGGCGAGGGGCGGCGACTGGTGAG
TACGCCAAAAATTTTGACTAGCGGAGGCTAGAAGGAGAGAGATGGGTGCGAGAGCGTCAGTATTAAGCGG
GGGAGAATTAGATCGCGATGGGAAAAAATTCGGTTAAGGCCAGGGGGAAAGAAAAAATATAAATTAAAAC
ATATAGTATGGGCAAGCAGGGAGCTAGAACGATTCGCAGTTAATCCTGGCCTGTTAGAAACATCAGAAGG
CTGTAGACAAATACTGGGACAGCTACAACCATCCCTTCAGACAGGATCAGAAGAACTTAGATCATTATAT
AATACAGTAGCAACCCTCTATTGTGTGCATCAAAGGATAGAGATAAAAGACACCAAGGAAGCTTTAGACA
AGATAGAGGAAGAGCAAAACAAAAGTAAGACCACCGCACAGCAAGCGGCCACTGATCTTCAGACCTGGAG
GAGGAGATATGAGGGACAATTGGAGAAGTGAATTATATAAATATAAAGTAGTAAAAATTGAACCATTAGG
AGTAGCACCCACCAAGGCAAAGAGAAGAGTGGTGCAGAGAGAAAAAAGAGCAGTGGGAATAGGAGCTTTG
TTCCTTGGGTTCTTGGGAGCAGCAGGAAGCACTATGGGCGCAGCGTCAATGACGCTGACGGTACAGGCCA
GACAATTATTGTCTGGTATAGTGCAGCAGCAGAACAATTTGCTGAGGGCTATTGAGGCGCAACAGCATCT
GTTGCAACTCACAGTCTGGGGCATCAAGCAGCTCCAGGCAAGAATCCTGGCTGTGGAAAGATACCTAAAG
GATCAACAGCTCCTGGGGATTTGGGGTTGCTCTGGAAAACTCATTTGCACCACTGCTGTGCCTTGGAATG
CTAGTTGGAGTAATAAATCTCTGGAACAGATTTGGAATCACACGACCTGGATGGAGTGGGACAGAGAAAT
TAACAATTACACAAGCTTAATACACTCCTTAATTGAAGAATCGCAAAACCAGCAAGAAAAGAATGAACAA
GAATTATTGGAATTAGATAAATGGGCAAGTTTGTGGAATTGGTTTAACATAACAAATTGGCTGTGGTATA
TAAAATTATTCATAATGATAGTAGGAGGCTTGGTAGGTTTAAGAATAGTTTTTGCTGTACTTTCTATAGT
GAATAGAGTTAGGCAGGGATATTCACCATTATCGTTTCAGACCCACCTCCCAACCCCGAGGGGACCCGAC
AGGCCCGAAGGAATAGAAGAAGAAG
Features (pLannotate 1.2.2; 30 found; start..end, strand, type, name):
     65..181     +  misc_feature   cPPT/CTS: central polypurine tract and central termination sequence of HIV-1
    194..270     +  enhancer       CMV enhancer (fragment): human cytomegalovirus immediate early enhancer
    271..474     +  promoter       CMV promoter: human cytomegalovirus (CMV) immediate early promoter
    560..586     +  CDS            3xFLAG (fragment): three tandem FLAG® epitope tags
    587..1906    +  CDS            c-Myc: human c-Myc proto-oncogene
   1913..1936    +  CDS            3xFLAG (fragment): three tandem FLAG® epitope tags
   1987..2198    +  promoter       EF-1α core promoter: core promoter for human elongation factor EF-1α
   2211..2479    +  LTR            5' LTR (truncated): truncated 5' long terminal repeat (LTR) from human T-cell leukemia virus (HTLV) type 1
   2506..3105    +  CDS            PuroR: puromycin N-acetyltransferase; pac from Streptomyces alboniger; confers resistance to puromycin
   3112..3700    +  misc_feature   WPRE: woodchuck hepatitis virus posttranscriptional regulatory element
   3695..3802    +  CDS            nef (fragment): NEF_SIVS4 - Experimental evidence at protein level: Swiss-Prot protein existence level 1. Interferes with TCR signaling from the cell membrane. Interacts with CD247/TCRZ (TCR zeta chain) and exert potent down- regulation of cell surface TCR/CD3 complexes. From Simian immunodeficiency virus (isolate F236/smH4) (SIV-sm) (Simian immunodeficiency virus sooty mangabey monkey).
   3827..4007    +  LTR            5' LTR (truncated): truncated 5' long terminal repeat (LTR) from HIV-1
   4079..4200    +  polyA_signal   SV40 poly(A) signal: SV40 polyadenylation signal
   4240..4375    +  rep_origin     SV40 ori: SV40 origin of replication
   4432..4448    -  protein_bind   lac operator: The lac repressor binds to the lac operator to inhibit transcription in E. coli. This inhibition can be relieved by adding lactose or isopropyl-β-D-thiogalactopyranoside (IPTG). lac repressor encoded by lacI
   4456..4486    -  promoter       lac promoter: promoter for the E. coli lac operon
   4501..4522    -  protein_bind   CAP binding site: CAP binding activates transcription in the presence of cAMP. E. coli catabolite activator protein
   4535..4627    -  CDS            lacI (fragment): lac repressor; lacI; The lac repressor binds to the lac operator to inhibit transcription in E. coli. This inhibition can be relieved by adding lactose or isopropyl-β-D-thiogalactopyranoside (IPTG).
   4810..5398    -  rep_origin     ori: high-copy-number ColE1/pMB1/pBR322/pUC origin of replication
   5569..6429    -  CDS            AmpR: β-lactamase; bla; confers resistance to ampicillin, carbenicillin, and related antibiotics
   6430..6534    -  promoter       AmpR promoter: bla
   6629..6664    +  CDS            rop (fragment): Rop protein, which maintains plasmids at low copy number; rop
   6766..6865    +  misc_feature   bom (fragment): basis of mobility region from pBR322
   6871..7025    -  CDS            lacZα (fragment): LacZα fragment of β-galactosidase; lacZ fragment
   7039..7265    +  promoter       RSV promoter: Rous sarcoma virus enhancer/promoter
   7266..7446    +  LTR            5' LTR (truncated): truncated 5' long terminal repeat (LTR) from HIV-1
   7493..7618    +  misc_feature   HIV-1 Ψ: packaging signal of human immunodeficiency virus type 1
   7602..7940    +  CDS            HIV-1 gag (fragment): gag protein from human immunodeficiency virus 1; gag
   8111..8344    +  misc_feature   RRE: The Rev response element (RRE) of HIV-1 allows for Rev-dependent mRNA export from the nucleus to the cytoplasm.
   8721..46      +  CDS            Rev (fragment) (across the origin): human immunodeficiency virus 1 (HIV-1) Rev protein; rev; enhances nuclear export of unspliced and incompletely spliced viral mRNAs
