[The description below was written by a language model from this plasmid's Addgene catalogue record and pLannotate feature annotations shown in this document.]
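Description:
pCDH-Flag-c-Myc is a lentiviral mammalian expression plasmid built on the pCDH-CMV-MCS-EF1-Puro backbone. It carries the human MYC proto-oncogene (the c-Myc bHLH transcription factor) for constitutive expression in mammalian cells. It is propagated in E. coli through a high-copy ColE1/pUC-type origin with ampicillin resistance (AmpR). A recombination-reduced strain is recorded for growth, as is common for plasmids carrying repeated LTRs. The catalogue lists a total size of about 8.76 kb, while the sequenced record is 8,775 nt.

The transfer cassette starts with an RSV promoter fused to a truncated HIV-1 5' LTR, which drives Tat-independent genomic RNA production in packaging cells. This is followed by the Ψ packaging signal with a partial gag fragment, the RRE for Rev-dependent nuclear export, and the cPPT/CTS, which aids nuclear import of the viral genome. Downstream, a CMV enhancer/promoter drives the c-Myc coding sequence, which was cloned between EcoRI and BamHI sites. The catalogue describes an N-terminal Flag tag. The feature table also flags a short FLAG-like fragment immediately after the c-Myc ORF, and the record does not explain whether this is translated.

A second cassette uses the EF-1α core promoter with an HTLV-1 LTR-derived element to express puromycin N-acetyltransferase, which allows selection of transduced or transfected cells. A WPRE enhances transcript expression. A truncated 3' LTR and an SV40 poly(A) signal end the viral unit, and an SV40 origin lies beyond it.

The plasmid is suited to transient transfection or to lentiviral production for stable Flag-c-Myc overexpression. The associated publication is a study of c-Myc oncoprotein degradation in response to a SIRT2-selective inhibitor.
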