Addgene plasmid #102626: pCDH-Flag-c-Myc
Purpose: Expresses c-Myc in mammalian cells
Depositing lab: Hening Lin. Depositing organization: Cornell University. Publication: A SIRT2-Selective Inhibitor Promotes c-Myc Oncoprotein Degradation and Exhibits Broad Anticancer Activity. Jing H, Hu J, He B, Negron Abril YL, Stupinski J, Weiser K, Carbonaro M, Chiang YL, Southard T, Giannakakou P, Weiss RS, Lin H. Cancer Cell. 2016 Mar 14;29(3):297-310. doi: 10.1016/j.ccell.2016.02.007. PubMed 26977881.
Backbone
  Vector backbone: pCDH-CMV-MCS-EF1-Puro
  Backbone size w/o insert (bp): 7384
  Total vector size (bp): 8756
  Vector type: Mammalian Expression, Lentiviral
  Selectable markers: Puromycin
Growth in bacteria
  Bacterial resistance: Ampicillin, 100 μg/mL
  Growth temperature: 37°C
  Growth strain: NEB Stable
  Copy number: High Copy
Gene/Insert
  Gene/Insert name: MYC proto-oncogene, bHLH transcription factor
  Species: H. sapiens (human)
  Insert size (bp): 1395
  GenBank ID: NM_002467.4
  Entrez Gene: MYC (a.k.a. MRTL, MYCC, bHLHe39, c-Myc)
  Promoter: CMV
  Tag / fusion protein: Flag (N terminal on insert)
  Cloning method: Restriction Enzyme; 5′ cloning site EcoRI (not destroyed); 3′ cloning site BamHI (not destroyed)
  Sequencing primers: 5′ CMV-Forward; 3′ CDH-Reverse, CTCTAGGCACCCGTTCAATTGC
Terms and licenses: Academic/Nonprofit Terms; Industry Terms: Not Available to Industry
How to cite: pCDH-Flag-c-Myc was a gift from Hening Lin (Addgene plasmid # 102626 ; http://n2t.net/addgene:102626 ; RRID:Addgene_102626)
